Addgene plasmid #141148: CMV-loxp-DsRed-loxp-eGFP
Purpose: lentiviral expression vector to generate a hypoxia fate-mapping system
Depositing lab: Daniele Gilkes. Depositing organization: Johns Hopkins University and School of Medicine. Publication: Fate-mapping post-hypoxic tumor cells reveals a ROS-resistant phenotype that promotes metastasis. Godet I, Shin YJ, Ju JA, Ye IC, Wang G, Gilkes DM. Nat Commun. 2019 Oct 24;10(1):4862. doi: 10.1038/s41467-019-12412-1. PubMed 31649238.
Backbone
  Vector backbone: pLenti CMV/TO Zeo DEST (644-1)
  Backbone manufacturer: Eric Campeau & Paul Kaufman (Addgene plasmid # 17294)
  Vector type: Lentiviral
Growth in bacteria
  Bacterial resistance: Bleocin (Zeocin), 50 μg/mL
  Growth temperature: 37°C
  Growth strain: Stbl3
  Growth instructions: Low salt LB media
  Copy number: High Copy
Gene/Insert
  Gene/Insert name: loxp-DsRed-loxp-eGFP (alt name: Vector 1)
  Species: Other
  Cloning method: Gateway Cloning
Resource information
  A portion of this plasmid was derived from a plasmid made by: loxp-DsRed-loxp-eGFP was PCR amplified from pMSCV-loxp-DsRed-loxp-eGFP-Puro-WPRE from Hans Clevers (Addgene plasmid # 32702)
Terms and licenses: Academic/Nonprofit Terms; Industry Terms: Not Available to Industry
Depositor comments: loxp-DsRed-loxp-eGFP was PCR amplified from pMSCV-loxp-DsRed-loxp-eGFP-Puro-WPRE (Addgene plasmid #32702) using primers containing Sal1 and Not1 restriction enzyme sites. The amplified PCR fragment was digested with Sal1 and Not1 and ligated into the pENTRA1 vector cut with Sal1 and Not1. The Gateway SystemTM (Invitrogen) was used to recombine the pENTR1A shuttle vector with pLenti CMV/TO Zeo DEST (644-1) (#17294, Addgene) generating lentiviral vector 1.
How to cite: CMV-loxp-DsRed-loxp-eGFP was a gift from Daniele Gilkes (Addgene plasmid # 141148 ; http://n2t.net/addgene:141148 ; RRID:Addgene_141148)
