[The description below was written by a language model from this plasmid's Addgene catalogue record and pLannotate feature annotations shown in this document.]
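Description:
CMV-loxp-DsRed-loxp-eGFP is a lentiviral expression plasmid built on the pLenti CMV/TO Zeo DEST (644-1) Gateway destination backbone and designated "Vector 1" of a hypoxia fate-mapping system. It replicates in E. coli from a high-copy ColE1/pUC-type origin and is selected with Zeocin. The BleoR (Sh ble) gene sits behind tandem SV40 and EM7 promoters, so the same marker can serve in both mammalian cells and bacteria, and no ampicillin resistance gene is annotated. The viral framework is HIV-1 based: an RSV promoter fused to a truncated 5' LTR, the Ψ packaging signal with a gag fragment, the RRE for Rev-dependent export, cPPT/CTS, WPRE to enhance transcript expression, and a truncated downstream LTR followed by an SV40 polyadenylation signal. This layout is typical of vectors packaged with helper plasmids supplied in trans.

The payload lies between attB1 and attB2 sites left by Gateway recombination from a pENTR1A shuttle. The cassette was originally PCR-amplified from an MSCV retroviral plasmid carrying the same switch. A CMV enhancer/promoter followed by tet operator sequences (the CMV/TO arrangement, which is constitutive unless Tet repressor is present) drives a loxP-flanked DsRed coding sequence, annotated as DsRed-Express2, followed by EGFP. Before recombination, cells express the red protein. Cre excises the floxed DsRed so that EGFP is expressed from the CMV promoter instead, permanently switching the cell and its progeny from red to green. The record does not describe the Cre source. Given the stated purpose, Cre is presumably delivered by a companion hypoxia-responsive vector, allowing cells that have experienced hypoxia to be marked and tracked, as in the associated study of post-hypoxic tumor cells and metastasis.
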