Features (pLannotate 1.2.2; 31 found; start..end, strand, type, name):
      1..22      +  protein_bind   CAP binding site: CAP binding activates transcription in the presence of cAMP. E. coli catabolite activator protein
     37..67      +  promoter       lac promoter: promoter for the E. coli lac operon
     75..91      +  protein_bind   lac operator: The lac repressor binds to the lac operator to inhibit transcription in E. coli. This inhibition can be relieved by adding lactose or isopropyl-β-D-thiogalactopyranoside (IPTG). lac repressor encoded by lacI
    136..154     +  promoter       T3 promoter: promoter for bacteriophage T3 RNA polymerase
    182..408     +  promoter       RSV promoter: Rous sarcoma virus enhancer/promoter
    409..589     +  LTR            5' LTR (truncated): truncated 5' long terminal repeat (LTR) from HIV-1
    636..761     +  misc_feature   HIV-1 Ψ: packaging signal of human immunodeficiency virus type 1
    745..1108    +  CDS            HIV-1 gag (fragment): gag protein from human immunodeficiency virus 1; gag
   1254..1487    +  misc_feature   RRE: The Rev response element (RRE) of HIV-1 allows for Rev-dependent mRNA export from the nucleus to the cytoplasm.
   1864..1964    +  CDS            Rev (fragment): human immunodeficiency virus 1 (HIV-1) Rev protein; rev; enhances nuclear export of unspliced and incompletely spliced viral mRNAs
   1983..2099    +  misc_feature   cPPT/CTS: central polypurine tract and central termination sequence of HIV-1
   2122..2425    +  enhancer       CMV enhancer: human cytomegalovirus immediate early enhancer
   2426..2629    +  promoter       CMV promoter: human cytomegalovirus (CMV) immediate early promoter
   2631..2650    +  promoter       PLtetO-1 promoter (fragment): modified phage lambda PL promoter with tet operator sites (Lutz and Bujard, 1997)
   2652..2671    +  promoter       PLtetO-1 promoter (fragment): modified phage lambda PL promoter with tet operator sites (Lutz and Bujard, 1997)
   2711..2735    +  protein_bind   attB1: mutant version of attB; recombination site for the Gateway® BP reaction BP Clonase™
   2772..2805    +  protein_bind   loxP: Cre-mediated recombination occurs in the 8-bp core sequence (GCATACAT). Cre recombinase
   2840..3517    +  CDS            DsRed-Express2: noncytotoxic tetrameric variant of DsRed fluorescent protein (Strack et al., 2008) mammalian codon-optimized
   3542..3575    +  protein_bind   loxP: Cre-mediated recombination occurs in the 8-bp core sequence (GCATACAT). Cre recombinase
   3632..4348    +  CDS            EGFP: EGFP is a basic (constitutively fluorescent) green fluorescent protein published in 1996, derived from Aequorea victoria. It is reported to be a rapidly-maturing weak dimer with moderate acid sensitivity.
   4379..4403    -  protein_bind   attB2: mutant version of attB; recombination site for the Gateway® BP reaction BP Clonase™
   4434..5022    +  misc_feature   WPRE: woodchuck hepatitis virus posttranscriptional regulatory element
   5078..5407    +  promoter       SV40 promoter: SV40 enhancer and early promoter
   5419..5466    +  promoter       EM7 promoter: synthetic bacterial promoter&nbsp
   5485..5859    +  CDS            BleoR: antibiotic-binding protein; Sh ble from Streptoalloteichus hindustanus; confers resistance to bleomycin, phleomycin, and Zeocin™
   5882..6019    +  CDS            nef (fragment): NEF_HV1LA - Experimental evidence at protein level: Swiss-Prot protein existence level 1. Extracellular Nef protein targets CD4(+) T-lymphocytes for apoptosis by interacting with CXCR4 surface receptors. From Human immunodeficiency virus type 1 group M subtype B (isolate Lai) (HIV-1).
   6005..6185    +  LTR            5' LTR (truncated): truncated 5' long terminal repeat (LTR) from HIV-1
   6257..6378    +  polyA_signal   SV40 poly(A) signal: SV40 polyadenylation signal
   6398..6504    +  promoter       SV40 promoter (fragment): SV40 early promoter
   6573..7161    +  rep_origin     ori: high-copy-number ColE1/pMB1/pBR322/pUC origin of replication
   7344..7436    +  CDS            lacI (fragment): lac repressor; lacI; The lac repressor binds to the lac operator to inhibit transcription in E. coli. This inhibition can be relieved by adding lactose or isopropyl-β-D-thiogalactopyranoside (IPTG).
>Addgene plasmid #141148 | CMV-loxp-DsRed-loxp-eGFP | addgene full sequence | sequence record 425252 | Addgene NGS Result
TAATGTGAGTTAGCTCACTCATTAGGCACCCCAGGCTTTACACTTTATGCTTCCGGCTCGTATGTTGTGT
GGAATTGTGAGCGGATAACAATTTCACACAGGAAACAGCTATGACCATGATTACGCCAAGCGCGCAATTA
ACCCTCACTAAAGGGAACAAAAGCTGGAGCTGCAAGCTTAATGTAGTCTTATGCAATACTCTTGTAGTCT
TGCAACATGGTAACGATGAGTTAGCAACATGCCTTACAAGGAGAGAAAAAGCACCGTGCATGCCGATTGG
TGGAAGTAAGGTGGTACGATCGTGCCTTATTAGGAAGGCAACAGACGGGTCTGACATGGATTGGACGAAC
CACTGAATTGCCGCATTGCAGAGATATTGTATTTAAGTGCCTAGCTCGATACATAAACGGGTCTCTCTGG
TTAGACCAGATCTGAGCCTGGGAGCTCTCTGGCTAACTAGGGAACCCACTGCTTAAGCCTCAATAAAGCT
TGCCTTGAGTGCTTCAAGTAGTGTGTGCCCGTCTGTTGTGTGACTCTGGTAACTAGAGATCCCTCAGACC
CTTTTAGTCAGTGTGGAAAATCTCTAGCAGTGGCGCCCGAACAGGGACTTGAAAGCGAAAGGGAAACCAG
AGGAGCTCTCTCGACGCAGGACTCGGCTTGCTGAAGCGCGCACGGCAAGAGGCGAGGGGCGGCGACTGGT
GAGTACGCCAAAAATTTTGACTAGCGGAGGCTAGAAGGAGAGAGATGGGTGCGAGAGCGTCAGTATTAAG
CGGGGGAGAATTAGATCGCGATGGGAAAAAATTCGGTTAAGGCCAGGGGGAAAGAAAAAATATAAATTAA
AACATATAGTATGGGCAAGCAGGGAGCTAGAACGATTCGCAGTTAATCCTGGCCTGTTAGAAACATCAGA
AGGCTGTAGACAAATACTGGGACAGCTACAACCATCCCTTCAGACAGGATCAGAAGAACTTAGATCATTA
TATAATACAGTAGCAACCCTCTATTGTGTGCATCAAAGGATAGAGATAAAAGACACCAAGGAAGCTTTAG
ACAAGATAGAGGAAGAGCAAAACAAAAGTAAGACCACCGCACAGCAAGCGGCCGCTGATCTTCAGACCTG
GAGGAGGAGATATGAGGGACAATTGGAGAAGTGAATTATATAAATATAAAGTAGTAAAAATTGAACCATT
AGGAGTAGCACCCACCAAGGCAAAGAGAAGAGTGGTGCAGAGAGAAAAAAGAGCAGTGGGAATAGGAGCT
TTGTTCCTTGGGTTCTTGGGAGCAGCAGGAAGCACTATGGGCGCAGCGTCAATGACGCTGACGGTACAGG
CCAGACAATTATTGTCTGGTATAGTGCAGCAGCAGAACAATTTGCTGAGGGCTATTGAGGCGCAACAGCA
TCTGTTGCAACTCACAGTCTGGGGCATCAAGCAGCTCCAGGCAAGAATCCTGGCTGTGGAAAGATACCTA
AAGGATCAACAGCTCCTGGGGATTTGGGGTTGCTCTGGAAAACTCATTTGCACCACTGCTGTGCCTTGGA
ATGCTAGTTGGAGTAATAAATCTCTGGAACAGATTTGGAATCACACGACCTGGATGGAGTGGGACAGAGA
AATTAACAATTACACAAGCTTAATACACTCCTTAATTGAAGAATCGCAAAACCAGCAAGAAAAGAATGAA
CAAGAATTATTGGAATTAGATAAATGGGCAAGTTTGTGGAATTGGTTTAACATAACAAATTGGCTGTGGT
ATATAAAATTATTCATAATGATAGTAGGAGGCTTGGTAGGTTTAAGAATAGTTTTTGCTGTACTTTCTAT
AGTGAATAGAGTTAGGCAGGGATATTCACCATTATCGTTTCAGACCCACCTCCCAACCCCGAGGGGACCC
GACAGGCCCGAAGGAATAGAAGAAGAAGGTGGAGAGAGAGACAGAGACAGATCCATTCGATTAGTGAACG
GATCTCGACGGTATCGGTTAACTTTTAAAAGAAAAGGGGGGATTGGGGGGTACAGTGCAGGGGAAAGAAT
AGTAGACATAATAGCAACAGACATACAAACTAAAGAATTACAAAAACAAATTACAAAATTCAAAATTTTA
TCGATAAGCTTGGGAGTTCCGCGTTACATAACTTACGGTAAATGGCCCGCCTGGCTGACCGCCCAACGAC
CCCCGCCCATTGACGTCAATAATGACGTATGTTCCCATAGTAACGCCAATAGGGACTTTCCATTGACGTC
AATGGGTGGAGTATTTACGGTAAACTGCCCACTTGGCAGTACATCAAGTGTATCATATGCCAAGTACGCC
CCCTATTGACGTCAATGACGGTAAATGGCCCGCCTGGCATTATGCCCAGTACATGACCTTATGGGACTTT
CCTACTTGGCAGTACATCTACGTATTAGTCATCGCTATTACCATGGTGATGCGGTTTTGGCAGTACATCA
ATGGGCGTGGATAGCGGTTTGACTCACGGGGATTTCCAAGTCTCCACCCCATTGACGTCAATGGGAGTTT
GTTTTGGCACCAAAATCAACGGGACTTTCCAAAATGTCGTAACAACTCCGCCCCATTGACGCAAATGGGC
GGTAGGCGTGTACGGTGGGAGGTCTATATAAGCAGAGCTCTCCCTATCAGTGATAGAGATCTCCCTATCA
GTGATAGAGATCGTCGACTAGTCCAGTGTGGTGGAATTCTGCAGATATCAACAAGTTTGTACAAAAAAGC
AGGCTTTAAAGGAACCAATTCAGTCGACTGGATCCGGTACCATAACTTCGTATAGCATACATTATACGAA
GTTATAATTCTGCAGATATCCAGCACAGTGGCGGCCACCATGGATAGCACTGAGAACGTCATCAAGCCCT
TCATGCGCTTCAAGGTGCACATGGAGGGCTCCGTGAACGGCCACGAGTTCGAGATCGAGGGCGAGGGCGA
GGGCAAGCCCTACGAGGGCACCCAGACCGCCAAGCTGCAGGTGACCAAGGGCGGCCCCCTGCCCTTCGCC
TGGGACATCCTGTCCCCCCAGTTCCAGTACGGCTCCAAGGTGTACGTGAAGCACCCCGCCGACATCCCCG
ACTACAAGAAGCTGTCCTTCCCCGAGGGCTTCAAGTGGGAGCGCGTGATGAACTTCGAGGACGGCGGCGT
GGTGACCGTGACCCAGGACTCCTCCCTGCAGGACGGCACCTTCATCTACCACGTGAAGTTCATCGGCGTG
AACTTCCCCTCCGACGGCCCCGTAATGCAGAAGAAGACTCTGGGCTGGGAGCCCTCCACCGAGCGCCTGT
ACCCCCGCGACGGCGTGCTGAAGGGCGAGATCCACAAGGCGCTGAAGCTGAAGGGCGGCGGCCACTACCT
GGTGGAGTTCAAGTCAATCTACATGGCCAAGAAGCCCGTGAAGCTGCCCGGCTACTACTACGTGGACTCC
AAGCTGGACATCACCTCCCACAACGAGGACTACACCGTGGTGGAGCAGTACGAGCGCGCCGAGGCCCGCC
ACCACCTGTTCCAGTAGAGCTAGCTGAATAAGGCCGCTCGAATAACTTCGTATAGCATACATTATACGAA
GTTATTCGAGTCTAGAGGGCCCGTTAGATCTCTCGAGGTTAACGAATTCGACTACGCCACCATGGTGAGC
AAGGGCGAGGAGCTGTTCACCGGGGTGGTGCCCATCCTGGTCGAGCTGGACGGCGACGTAAACGGCCACA
AGTTCAGCGTGTCCGGCGAGGGCGAGGGCGATGCCACCTACGGCAAGCTGACCCTGAAGTTCATCTGCAC
CACCGGCAAGCTGCCCGTGCCCTGGCCCACCCTCGTGACCACCCTGACCTACGGCGTGCAGTGCTTCAGC
CGCTACCCCGACCACATGAAGCAGCACGACTTCTTCAAGTCCGCCATGCCCGAAGGCTACGTCCAGGAGC
GCACCATCTTCTTCAAGGACGACGGCAACTACAAGACCCGCGCCGAGGTGAAGTTCGAGGGCGACACCCT
GGTGAACCGCATCGAGCTGAAGGGCATCGACTTCAAGGAGGACGGCAACATCCTGGGGCACAAGCTGGAG
TACAACTACAACAGCCACAACGTCTATATCATGGCCGACAAGCAGAAGAACGGCATCAAGGTGAACTTCA
AGATCCGCCACAACATCGAGGACGGCAGCGTGCAGCTCGCCGACCACTACCAGCAGAACACCCCCATCGG
CGACGGCCCCGTGCTGCTGCCCGACAACCACTACCTGAGCACCCAGTCCGCCCTGAGCAAAGACCCCAAC
GAGAAGCGCGATCACATGGTCCTGCTGGAGTTCGTGACCGCCGCCGGGATCACTCTCGGCATGGACGAGC
TGTACAAGCGAATTCGCGGCCGCACTCGAGATATCTAGACCCAGCTTTCTTGTACAAAGTGGTTGATATC
CAGCACAGTGGCGGCCGCTCGACAATCAACCTCTGGATTACAAAATTTGTGAAAGATTGACTGGTATTCT
TAACTATGTTGCTCCTTTTACGCTATGTGGATACGCTGCTTTAATGCCTTTGTATCATGCTATTGCTTCC
CGTATGGCTTTCATTTTCTCCTCCTTGTATAAATCCTGGTTGCTGTCTCTTTATGAGGAGTTGTGGCCCG
TTGTCAGGCAACGTGGCGTGGTGTGCACTGTGTTTGCTGACGCAACCCCCACTGGTTGGGGCATTGCCAC
CACCTGTCAGCTCCTTTCCGGGACTTTCGCTTTCCCCCTCCCTATTGCCACGGCGGAACTCATCGCCGCC
TGCCTTGCCCGCTGCTGGACAGGGGCTCGGCTGTTGGGCACTGACAATTCCGTGGTGTTGTCGGGGAAGC
TGACGTCCTTTCCATGGCTGCTCGCCTGTGTTGCCACCTGGATTCTGCGCGGGACGTCCTTCTGCTACGT
CCCTTCGGCCCTCAATCCAGCGGACCTTCCTTCCCGCGGCCTGCTGCCGGCTCTGCGGCCTCTTCCGCGT
CTTCGCCTTCGCCCTCAGACGAGTCGGATCTCCCTTTGGGCCGCCTCCCCGCCTGGAATTCTGCAGATAT
CCGGTTAGTAATGAGTTTGGAATTAATTCTGTGGAATGTGTGTCAGTTAGGGTGTGGAAAGTCCCCAGGC
TCCCCAGCAGGCAGAAGTATGCAAAGCATGCATCTCAATTAGTCAGCAACCAGGTGTGGAAAGTCCCCAG
GCTCCCCAGCAGGCAGAAGTATGCAAAGCATGCATCTCAATTAGTCAGCAACCATAGTCCCGCCCCTAAC
TCCGCCCATCCCGCCCCTAACTCCGCCCAGTTCCGCCCATTCTCCGCCCCATGGCTGACTAATTTTTTTT
ATTTATGCAGAGGCCGAGGCCGCCTCTGCCTCTGAGCTATTCCAGAAGTAGTGAGGAGGCTTTTTTGGAG
GCCTAGGCTTTTGCAAAAAGCTCCCCCTGTTGACAATTAATCATCGGCATAGTATATCGGCATAGTATAA
TACGACAAGGTGAGGAACTAAACCATGGCCAAGTTGACCAGTGCCGTTCCGGTGCTCACCGCGCGCGACG
TCGCCGGAGCGGTCGAGTTCTGGACCGACCGGCTCGGGTTCTCCCGGGACTTCGTGGAGGACGACTTCGC
CGGTGTGGTCCGGGACGACGTGACCCTGTTCATCAGCGCGGTCCAGGACCAGGTGGTGCCGGACAACACC
CTGGCCTGGGTGTGGGTGCGCGGCCTGGACGAGCTGTACGCCGAGTGGTCGGAGGTCGTGTCCACGAACT
TCCGGGACGCCTCCGGGCCGGCCATGACCGAGATCGGCGAGCAGCCGTGGGGGCGGGAGTTCGCCCTGCG
CGACCCGGCCGGCAACTGCGTGCACTTCGTGGCCGAGGAGCAGGACTGACACGTGCTACGAGATTTAAAT
GGTACCTTTAAGACCAATGACTTACAAGGCAGCTGTAGATCTTAGCCACTTTTTAAAAGAAAAGGGGGGA
CTGGAAGGGCTAGCTCACTCCCAACGAAGACAAGATCTGCTTTTTGCTTGTACTGGGTCTCTCTGGTTAG
ACCAGATCTGAGCCTGGGAGCTCTCTGGCTAACTAGGGAACCCACTGCTTAAGCCTCAATAAAGCTTGCC
TTGAGTGCTTCAAGTAGTGTGTGCCCGTCTGTTGTGTGACTCTGGTAACTAGAGATCCCTCAGACCCTTT
TAGTCAGTGTGGAAAATCTCTAGCAGTAGTAGTTCATGTCATCTTATTATTCAGTATTTATAACTTGCAA
AGAAATGAATATCAGAGAGTGAGAGGAACTTGTTTATTGCAGCTTATAATGGTTACAAATAAAGCAATAG
CATCACAAATTTCACAAATAAAGCATTTTTTTCACTGCATTCTAGTTGTGGTTTGTCCAAACTCATCAAT
GTATCTTATCATGTCTGGCTCTAGCTATCCCGCCCCTAACTCCGCCCATCCCGCCCCTAACTCCGCCCAG
TTCCGCCCATTCTCCGCCCCATGGCTGACTAATTTTTTTTATTTATGCAGAGGCCGAGGCCGCCAAAATC
CCTTAACGTGAGTTTTCGTTCCACTGAGCGTCAGACCCCGTAGAAAAGATCAAAGGATCTTCTTGAGATC
CTTTTTTTCTGCGCGTAATCTGCTGCTTGCAAACAAAAAAACCACCGCTACCAGCGGTGGTTTGTTTGCC
GGATCAAGAGCTACCAACTCTTTTTCCGAAGGTAACTGGCTTCAGCAGAGCGCAGATACCAAATACTGTT
CTTCTAGTGTAGCCGTAGTTAGGCCACCACTTCAAGAACTCTGTAGCACCGCCTACATACCTCGCTCTGC
TAATCCTGTTACCAGTGGCTGCTGCCAGTGGCGATAAGTCGTGTCTTACCGGGTTGGACTCAAGACGATA
GTTACCGGATAAGGCGCAGCGGTCGGGCTGAACGGGGGGTTCGTGCACACAGCCCAGCTTGGAGCGAACG
ACCTACACCGAACTGAGATACCTACAGCGTGAGCTATGAGAAAGCGCCACGCTTCCCGAAGGGAGAAAGG
CGGACAGGTATCCGGTAAGCGGCAGGGTCGGAACAGGAGAGCGCACGAGGGAGCTTCCAGGGGGAAACGC
CTGGTATCTTTATAGTCCTGTCGGGTTTCGCCACCTCTGACTTGAGCGTCGATTTTTGTGATGCTCGTCA
GGGGGGCGGAGCCTATGGAAAAACGCCAGCAACGCGGCCTTTTTACGGTTCCTGGCCTTTTGCTGGCCTT
TTGCTCACATGTTCTTTCCTGCGTTATCCCCTGATTCTGTGGATAACCGTATTACCGCCTTTGAGTGAGC
TGATACCGCTCGCCGCAGCCGAACGACCGAGCGCAGCGAGTCAGTGAGCGAGGAAGCGGAAGAGCGCCCA
ATACGCAAACCGCCTCTCCCCGCGCGTTGGCCGATTCATTAATGCAGCTGGCACGACAGGTTTCCCGACT
GGAAAGCGGGCAGTGAGCGCAACGCAAT
